>Addgene plasmid #113493 | pcDNA5FRT/TO-UBXD5-Strep-HA | addgene full sequence | sequence record 218578 | Addgene NGS Result
TGGAGGTCGCTGAGTAGTGCGCGAGCAAAATTTAAGCTACAACAAGGCAAGGCTTGACCGACAATTGCAT
GAAGAATCTGCTTAGGGTTAGGCGTTTTGCGCTGCTTCGCGATGTACGGGCCAGATATACGCGTTGACAT
TGATTATTGACTAGTTATTAATAGTAATCAATTACGGGGTCATTAGTTCATAGCCCATATATGGAGTTCC
GCGTTACATAACTTACGGTAAATGGCCCGCCTGGCTGACCGCCCAACGACCCCCGCCCATTGACGTCAAT
AATGACGTATGTTCCCATAGTAACGCCAATAGGGACTTTCCATTGACGTCAATGGGTGGAGTATTTACGG
TAAACTGCCCACTTGGCAGTACATCAAGTGTATCATATGCCAAGTACGCCCCCTATTGACGTCAATGACG
GTAAATGGCCCGCCTGGCATTATGCCCAGTACATGACCTTATGGGACTTTCCTACTTGGCAGTACATCTA
CGTATTAGTCATCGCTATTACCATGGTGATGCGGTTTTGGCAGTACATCAATGGGCGTGGATAGCGGTTT
GACTCACGGGGATTTCCAAGTCTCCACCCCATTGACGTCAATGGGAGTTTGTTTTGGCACCAAAATCAAC
GGGACTTTCCAAAATGTCGTAACAACTCCGCCCCATTGACGCAAATGGGCGGTAGGCGTGTACGGTGGGA
GGTCTATATAAGCAGAGCTCTCCCTATCAGTGATAGAGATCTCCCTATCAGTGATAGAGATCGTCGACGA
GCTCGTTTAGTGAACCGTCAGATCGCCTGGAGACGCCATCCACGCTGTTTTGACCTCCATAGAAGACACC
GGGACCGATCCAGCCTCCGGACTCTAGCGTTTAAACTTAAGCTTGGTACCGAGCTCGGATCCACTAGTCC
AGTGTGGTGGAATTCTGCAGATATCAACAAGTTTGTACAAAAAAGCAGGCTCCACCATGAGCTCACCTTT
GGCCTCCCTTAGCAAGACCCGAAAAGTGCCCCTGCCCTCGGAGCCTATGAATCCTGGGAGGCGAGGAATC
CGCATCTATGGAGATGAAGATGAGGTGGACATGTTGAGTGATGGGTGTGGCTCAGAAGAAAAGATCTCAG
TCCCTTCCTGCTATGGCGGCATAGGTGCCCCTGTGAGTCGGCAAGTCCCTGCATCCCATGACTCGGAGCT
GATGGCCTTCATGACGAGGAAGTTGTGGGACCTGGAGCAGCAGGTGAAGGCCCAGACTGATGAGATACTG
TCCAAGGATCAGAAGATAGCGGCCCTAGAGGACCTGGTGCAGACCCTCCGGCCACACCCAGCCGAGGCAA
CCCTGCAGCGGCAGGAGGAACTGGAGACGATGTGTGTGCAGCTGCAGCGGCAGGTCAGGGAGATGGAGCG
GTTCCTCAGTGACTATGGCCTGCAGTGGGTGGGCGAGCCCATGGACCAGGAGGACTCAGAGAGCAAGACA
GTCTCAGAGCATGGCGAGAGGGACTGGATGACAGCCAAGAAGTTCTGGAAGCCAGGGGACTCATTGGCGC
CCCCTGAGGTGGACTTTGACAGGCTGCTGGCCAGCCTGCAGGATCTTAGTGAGCTGGTGGTAGAGGGTGA
CACCCAAGTGACACCAGTGCCCGGCGGGGCACGGCTGCGTACCCTCGAGCCCATCCCGCTGAAGCTCTAC
CGGAATGGCATCATGATGTTCGACGGGCCCTTCCAGCCCTTCTACGATCCCTCCACACAGCGCTGCCTCC
GAGACATATTGGATGGCTTCTTTCCCTCAGAGCTCCAGCGACTGTACCCCAATGGGGTCCCCTTTAAGGT
GAGTGACTTGCGCAATCAGGTCTACCTGGAGGATGGACTGGACCCCTTCCCAGGCGAGGGCCGTGTGGTG
GGCAGGCAGCTGATGCACAAGGCCTTGGACAGGGTGGAGGAGCACCCAGGCTCCAGGATGACTGCTGAGA
AATTTCTGAACAGGCTCCCCAAGTTTGTGATCCGGCAAGGCGAGGTGATTGACATCCGGGGCCCCATCAG
GGACACCTTGCAGAACTGCTGCCCATTGCCTGCCCGGATCCAGGAGATTGTGGTGGAGACGCCCACCTTG
GCCGCTGAGCGAGAGAGGAGCCAGGAGTCACCCAACACGCCGGCACCCCCGCTCTCCATGCTGCGCATCA
AGTCTGAGAATGGGGAACAGGCCTTCCTACTGATGATGCAGCCTGACAACACCATTGGGGACGTGCGAGC
TCTGCTAGCGCAGGCCAGGGTCATGGATGCCTCTGCCTTTGAGATCTTCAGCACATTCCCGCCCACCCTC
TACCAGGACGATACACTCACGCTGCAGGCTGCAGGCCTTGTGCCCAAAGCAGCACTGCTGCTGCGGGCAC
GCCGAGCCCCGAAGTCCAGCCTGAAATTCAGTCCTGGTCCCTGTCCCGGTCCCGGTCCCGGCCCCAGTCC
CGGTCCCGGTCCCGGCCCCAGTCCCGGTCCCGGTCCCGGCCCCAGTCCCTGTCCTGGACCCAGTCCCAGC
CCCCAAGACCCAGCTTTCTTGTACAAAGTGGTTGATATCAAGGCCGCCGACATCACCAGCCTGTACAAGA
AAGTGGGGTGGAGCCATCCCCAGTTCGAGAAGGGCGGAGGATCTGGCGGCGGAAGCGGCGGAGGAAGCTG
GTCCCACCCTCAGTTTGAGAAAGGCACCGAGCTGGGCAGCACCATGGCCAGCTACCCCTACGACGTGCCC
GACTACGCCTGATGACTCGAGTCTAGAGGGCCCGTTTAAACCCGCTGATCAGCCTCGACTGTGCCTTCTA
GTTGCCAGCCATCTGTTGTTTGCCCCTCCCCCGTGCCTTCCTTGACCCTGGAAGGTGCCACTCCCACTGT
CCTTTCCTAATAAAATGAGGAAATTGCATCGCATTGTCTGAGTAGGTGTCATTCTATTCTGGGGGGTGGG
GTGGGGCAGGACAGCAAGGGGGAGGATTGGGAAGACAATAGCAGGCATGCTGGGGATGCGGTGGGCTCTA
TGGCTTCTGAGGCGGAAAGAACCAGCTGGGGCTCTAGGGGGTATCCCC
[124 nt withheld, positions 3059-3182]
C
[91 nt withheld, positions 3184-3274]
AGGGTGATGGTTCACGTACCTAGAAGTTCCTATTCCGAAGTTCCTATTCTCTAGAAAGTATAGGAACTTC
CTTGGCCAAAAAGCCTGAACTCACCGCGACGTCTGTCGAGAAGTTTCTGATCGAAAAGTTCGACAGCGTC
TCCGACCTGATGCAGCTCTCGGAGGGCGAAGAATCTCGTGCTTTCAGCTTCGATGTAGGAGGGCGTGGAT
ATGTCCTGCGGGTAAATAGCTGCGCCGATGGTTTCTACAAAGATCGTTATGTTTATCGGCACTTTGCATC
GGCCGCGCTCCCGATTCCGGAAGTGCTTGACATTGGGGAATTCAGCGAGAGCCTGACCTATTGCATCTCC
CGCCGTGCACAGGGTGTCACGTTGCAAGACCTGCCTGAAACCGAACTGCCCGCTGTTCTGCAGCCGGTCG
CGGAGGCCATGGATGCGATCGCTGCGGCCGATCTTAGCCAGACGAGCGGGTTCGGCCCATTCGGACCGCA
AGGAATCGGTCAATACACTACATGGCGTGATTTCATATGCGCGATTGCTGATCCCCATGTGTATCACTGG
CAAACTGTGATGGACGACACCGTCAGTGCGTCCGTCGCGCAGGCTCTCGATGAGCTGATGCTTTGGGCCG
AGGACTGCCCCGAAGTCCGGCACCTCGTGCACGCGGATTTCGGCTCCAACAATGTCCTGACGGACAATGG
CCGCATAACAGCGGTCATTGACTGGAGCGAGGCGATGTTCGGGGATTCCCAATACGAGGTCGCCAACATC
TTCTTCTGGAGGCCGTGGTTGGCTTGTATGGAGCAGCAGACGCGCTACTTCGAGCGGAGGCATCCGGAGC
TTGCAGGATCGCCGCGGCTCCGGGCGTATATGCTCCGCATTGGTCTTGACCAACTCTATCAGAGCTTGGT
TGACGGCAATTTCGATGATGCAGCTTGGGCGCAGGGTCGATGCGACGCAATCGTCCGATCCGGAGCCGGG
ACTGTCGGGCGTACACAAATCGCCCGCAGAAGCGCGGCCGTCTGGACCGATGGCTGTGTAGAAGTACTCG
CCGATAGTGGAAACCGACGCCCCAGCACTCGTCCGAGGGCAAAGGAATAGCACGTACTACGAGATTTCGA
TTCCACCGCCGCCTTCTATGAAAGGTTGGGCTTCGGAATCGTTTTCCGGGACGCCGGCTGGATGATCCTC
CAGCGCGGGGATCTCATGCTGGAGTTCTTCGCCCACCCCAACTTGTTTATTGCAGCTTATAATGGTTACA
AATAAAGCAATAGCATCACAAATTTCACAAATAAAGCATTTTTTTCACTGCATTCTAGTTGTGGTTTGTC
CAAACTCATCAATGTATCTTATCATGTCTGTATACCGTCGACCTCTAGCTAGAGCTTGGCGTAATCATGG
TCATAGCTGTTTCCTGTGTGAAATTGTTATCCGCTCACAATTCCACACAACATACGAGCCGGAAGCATAA
AGTGTAAAGCCTGGGGTGCCTAATGAGTGAGCTAACTCACATTAATTGCGTTGCGCTCACTGCCCGCTTT
CCAGTCGGGAAACCTGTCGTGCCAGCTGCATTAATGAATCGGCCAACGCGCGGGGAGAGGCGGTTTGCGT
ATTGGGCGCTCTTCCGCTTCCTCGCTCACTGACTCGCTGCGCTCGGTCGTTCGGCTGCGGCGAGCGGTAT
CAGCTCACTCAAAGGCGGTAATACGGTTATCCACAGAATCAGGGGATAACGCAGGAAAGAACATGTGAGC
AAAAGGCCAGCAAAAGGCCAGGAACCGTAAAAAGGCCGCGTTGCTGGCGTTTTTCCATAGGCTCCGCCCC
CCTGACGAGCATCACAAAAATCGACGCTCAAGTCAGAGGTGGCGAAACCCGACAGGACTATAAAGATACC
AGGCGTTTCCCCCTGGAAGCTCCCTCGTGCGCTCTCCTGTTCCGACCCTGCCGCTTACCGGATACCTGTC
CGCCTTTCTCCCTTCGGGAAGCGTGGCGCTTTCTCATAGCTCACGCTGTAGGTATCTCAGTTCGGTGTAG
GTCGTTCGCTCCAAGCTGGGCTGTGTGCACGAACCCCCCGTTCAGCCCGACCGCTGCGCCTTATCCGGTA
ACTATCGTCTTGAGTCCAACCCGGTAAGACACGACTTATCGCCACTGGCAGCAGCCACTGGTAACAGGAT
TAGCAGAGCGAGGTATGTAGGCGGTGCTACAGAGTTCTTGAAGTGGTGGCCTAACTACGGCTACACTAGA
AGAACAGTATTTGGTATCTGCGCTCTGCTGAAGCCAGTTACCTTCGGAAAAAGAGTTGGTAGCTCTTGAT
CCGGCAAACAAACCACCGCTGGTAGCGGTGGTTTTTTTGTTTGCAAGCAGCAGATTACGCGCAGAAAAAA
AGGATCTCAAGAAGATCCTTTGATCTTTTCTACGGGGTCTGACGCTCAGTGGAACGAAAACTCACGTTAA
GGGATTTTGGTCATGAGATTATCAAAAAGGATCTTCACCTAGATCCTTTTAAATTAAAAATGAAGTTTTA
AATCAATCTAAAGTATATATGAGTAAACTTGGTCTGACAGTTACCAATGCTTAATCAGTGAGGCACCTAT
CTCAGCGATCTGTCTATTTCGTTCATCCATAGTTGCCTGACTCCCCGTCGTGTAGATAACTACGATACGG
GAGGGCTTACCATCTGGCCCCAGTGCTGCAATGATACCGCGAGACCCACGCTCACCGGCTCCAGATTTAT
CAGCAATAAACCAGCCAGCCGGAAGGGCCGAGCGCAGAAGTGGTCCTGCAACTTTATCCGCCTCCATCCA
GTCTATTAATTGTTGCCGGGAAGCTAGAGTAAGTAGTTCGCCAGTTAATAGTTTGCGCAACGTTGTTGCC
ATTGCTACAGGCATCGTGGTGTCACGCTCGTCGTTTGGTATGGCTTCATTCAGCTCCGGTTCCCAACGAT
CAAGGCGAGTTACATGATCCCCCATGTTGTGCAAAAAAGCGGTTAGCTCCTTCGGTCCTCCGATCGTTGT
CAGAAGTAAGTTGGCCGCAGTGTTATCACTCATGGTTATGGCAGCACTGCATAATTCTCTTACTGTCATG
CCATCCGTAAGATGCTTTTCTGTGACTGGTGAGTACTCAACCAAGTCATTCTGAGAATAGTGTATGCGGC
GACCGAGTTGCTCTTGCCCGGCGTCAATACGGGATAATACCGCGCCACATAGCAGAACTTTAAAAGTGCT
CATCATTGGAAAACGTTCTTCGGGGCGAAAACTCTCAAGGATCTTACCGCTGTTGAGATCCAGTTCGATG
TAACCCACTCGTGCACCCAACTGATCTTCAGCATCTTTTACTTTCACCAGCGTTTCTGGGTGAGCAAAAA
CAGGAAGGCAAAATGCCGCAAAAAAGGGAATAAGGGCGACACGGAAATGTTGAATACTCATACTCTTCCT
TTTTCAATATTATTGAAGCATTTATCAGGGTTATTGTCTCATGAGCGGATACATATTTGAATGTATTTAG
AAAAATAAACAAATAGGGGTTCCGCGCACATTTCCCCGAAAAGTGCCACCTGACGTCGACGGATCGGGAG
ATCTCCCGATCCCCTATGGTGCACTCTCAGTACAATCTGCTCTGATGCCGCATAGTTAAGCCAGTATCTG
CTCCCTGCTTGTGTGT
Features (pLannotate 1.2.2; 23 found; start..end, strand, type, name):
    136..515     +  enhancer       CMV enhancer: human cytomegalovirus immediate early enhancer
    516..719     +  promoter       CMV promoter: human cytomegalovirus (CMV) immediate early promoter
    721..740     +  promoter       PLtetO-1 promoter (fragment): modified phage lambda PL promoter with tet operator sites (Lutz and Bujard, 1997)
    742..761     +  promoter       PLtetO-1 promoter (fragment): modified phage lambda PL promoter with tet operator sites (Lutz and Bujard, 1997)
    769..802     +  promoter       TRE3GV promoter (fragment): 3rd-generation Tet-responsive promoter that can be activated by binding of Tet-On® 3G, optimized for retroviral and lentiviral vectors
    937..961     +  protein_bind   attB1: mutant version of attB; recombination site for the Gateway® BP reaction BP Clonase™
    967..2436    +  CDS            UBXN11 (fragment): UBX11_HUMAN - Also known as SOC, UBXD5. Experimental evidence at protein level: Swiss-Prot protein existence level 1. May be involved in the reorganization of actin cytoskeleton mediated by RND1, RND2 AND RND3. Promotes RHOA activation mediated by GNA12 and GNA13 (By similarity). From Homo sapiens (Human).
   2528..2552    -  protein_bind   attB2: mutant version of attB; recombination site for the Gateway® BP reaction BP Clonase™
   2789..3013    +  polyA_signal   bGH poly(A) signal: bovine growth hormone polyadenylation signal
   3017..3038    +  promoter       SV40 promoter (fragment): SV40 enhancer and early promoter
   3059..3292    +  rep_origin     f1 ori (fragment) (sequence partly withheld): f1 bacteriophage origin of replication; arrow indicates direction of (+) strand synthesis
   3297..3344    +  protein_bind   FRT: FLP-mediated recombination occurs in the 8-bp core sequence TCTAGAAA (Turan and Bode, 2011). FLP recombinase from the Saccharomyces cerevisiae 2μ plasmid
   3352..4374    +  CDS            HygR: aminoglycoside phosphotransferase from E. coli; aph(4)-Ia; confers resistance to hygromycin
   4384..4509    +  CDS            ble (fragment): BLE_KLEPN - Experimental evidence at protein level: Swiss-Prot protein existence level 1. Binding protein with a strong affinity to the bleomycin family of antibiotics. Binds to CL990; an antimitotic-antibiotic compound. From Klebsiella pneumoniae.
   4504..4625    +  polyA_signal   SV40 poly(A) signal: SV40 polyadenylation signal
   4698..4714    -  protein_bind   lac operator: The lac repressor binds to the lac operator to inhibit transcription in E. coli. This inhibition can be relieved by adding lactose or isopropyl-β-D-thiogalactopyranoside (IPTG). lac repressor encoded by lacI
   4722..4752    -  promoter       lac promoter: promoter for the E. coli lac operon
   4767..4788    -  protein_bind   CAP binding site: CAP binding activates transcription in the presence of cAMP. E. coli catabolite activator protein
   4801..4893    -  CDS            lacI (fragment): lac repressor; lacI; The lac repressor binds to the lac operator to inhibit transcription in E. coli. This inhibition can be relieved by adding lactose or isopropyl-β-D-thiogalactopyranoside (IPTG).
   5076..5664    -  rep_origin     ori: high-copy-number ColE1/pMB1/pBR322/pUC origin of replication
   5835..6695    -  CDS            AmpR: β-lactamase; bla; confers resistance to ampicillin, carbenicillin, and related antibiotics
   6696..6800    -  promoter       AmpR promoter: bla
   6859..6911    -  misc_feature   bom (fragment): basis of mobility region from pBR322
