[The description below was written by a language model from this plasmid's Addgene catalogue record and pLannotate feature annotations shown in this document.]
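Description:
pcDNA5FRT/TO-UBXD5-Strep-HA is a mammalian expression plasmid built on the Gateway-adapted pcDNA5-FRT-TO-cSH-GW backbone. It is designed for tetracycline-regulated expression of human UBXD5 (UBXN11, also called Socius) carrying a C-terminal tandem Strep-HA tag. In bacteria it is maintained as a high-copy plasmid through a ColE1/pUC-type origin and selected with ampicillin via the β-lactamase gene. A partial f1 origin and remnants of lac regulatory sequences are also annotated in the backbone.

The expression cassette consists of the CMV immediate-early enhancer and promoter followed by short tet operator-containing segments. These give the "TO" configuration, in which transcription is held off in cells expressing the Tet repressor and is induced by tetracycline or doxycycline. Downstream, the wild-type UBXN11 coding sequence lacks its stop codon and sits between attB1 and attB2 sites left by Gateway recombination. Translation can therefore read through attB2 into the vector-encoded 2xStrep-HA tag. The tag itself is not annotated in the feature table, but it would lie in the interval before the bGH polyadenylation signal.

A single FRT site lies directly upstream of a hygromycin resistance gene that has no annotated promoter of its own and is followed by an SV40 poly(A) signal. This arrangement allows FLP-mediated integration into a host line carrying a genomic FRT landing site, where insertion activates hygromycin resistance and yields isogenic, single-copy stable lines. The associated publication concerns affinity-purification mass spectrometry of VCP/p97 and its cofactors. This is consistent with using the construct for inducible expression and Strep/HA-based purification of UBXD5 complexes.
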