Addgene plasmid #113493: pcDNA5FRT/TO-UBXD5-Strep-HA
Purpose: Expression of human UBXD5 with C-terminal strep-HA tag
Depositing lab: Hemmo Meyer. Depositing organization: Universitaet Duisburg-Essen. Publication: AP-SWATH reveals direct involvement of VCP/p97 in integrated stress response signaling through facilitating CReP/PPP1R15B degradation. Hulsmann J, Kravic B, Weith M, Gstaiger M, Aebersold RH, Collins BC, Meyer H. Mol Cell Proteomics. 2018 Mar 29. pii: RA117.000471. doi: 10.1074/mcp.RA117.000471. PubMed 29599191.
Backbone
  Vector backbone: pcDNA5-FRT-TO-cSH-GW
  Backbone manufacturer: Ruedi Aebersold
  Backbone size w/o insert (bp): 7017
  Vector type: Mammalian Expression
  Selectable markers: Hygromycin
Growth in bacteria
  Bacterial resistance: Ampicillin, 100 μg/mL
  Growth temperature: 37°C
  Growth strain: DH5alpha
  Copy number: High Copy
Gene/Insert
  Gene/Insert name: UBXD5 (alt names: UBXN11; Socius)
  Species: H. sapiens (human)
  Mutation: wildtype without stop codon
  Entrez Gene: UBXN11 (a.k.a. COA-1, PP2243, SOC, SOCI, UBXD5)
  Promoter: CMV
  Tag / fusion protein: 2xstrep-HA (C terminal on insert)
  Cloning method: Gateway Cloning
  Sequencing primers: 5′ CMV-F; 3′ BGH-rev
Terms and licenses: Academic/Nonprofit Terms; Industry Terms: Not Available to Industry
How to cite: pcDNA5FRT/TO-UBXD5-Strep-HA was a gift from Hemmo Meyer (Addgene plasmid # 113493 ; http://n2t.net/addgene:113493 ; RRID:Addgene_113493)
